Addgene plasmid #232224: cwby0015
Purpose: GGA cloning his-mhfYFP-AGGA-promoter-ccdb-TTCC
Depositing lab: David Baker. Depositing organization: University of Washington. Publication: Accelerating protein design by scaling experimental characterization. Qian J, Milles LF, Wicky BIM, Ragotte RJ, Motmaen A, Borst AJ, Skotheim R, Ols S, Coventry B, Li X, Kibler RD, Goreshnik I, Exposit M, Lore K, Stewart L, Baker D. Nat Commun. 2026 Aug 20;17(1):9945. doi: 10.1038/s41467-026-76740-9. PubMed 42754580.
Backbone
  Vector backbone: pET29
  Vector type: Bacterial Expression
Growth in bacteria
  Bacterial resistance: Kanamycin, 50 μg/mL
  Growth temperature: 37°C
  Growth strain: NEB Stable
  Copy number: Unknown
Gene/Insert
  Gene/Insert name: ccdb
  Species: Synthetic
  Promoter: T7
  Cloning method: Golden Gate
Terms and licenses: Academic/Nonprofit Terms; Industry Terms: Not Available to Industry
Depositor comments: Please visit https://doi.org/10.1101/2025.08.05.668824 for bioRxiv preprint.
How to cite: cwby0015 was a gift from David Baker (Addgene plasmid # 232224 ; http://n2t.net/addgene:232224 ; RRID:Addgene_232224)
