[The description below was written by a language model from this plasmid's Addgene catalogue record and pLannotate feature annotations shown in this document.]
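Description:
cwby0015 is a pET29-based bacterial expression plasmid of about 6.4 kb, built as a Golden Gate assembly (GGA) acceptor vector for producing designed proteins as fusions to a yellow fluorescent protein. It is selected with kanamycin through an aph(3')-Ia KanR gene and replicates from a ColE1/pMB1-type origin accompanied by the pBR322 bom region and rop, which normally moderates copy number; the catalogue lists copy number as unknown. An f1 origin is also present, along with short tetracycline-resistance gene fragments that are backbone remnants rather than functional markers.

The expression unit is the standard pET arrangement: a T7 promoter followed by a lac operator and the T7 gene 10 ribosome binding site, with a plasmid-borne lacI cassette providing repression that can be relieved by IPTG, and a T7 terminator downstream. According to the purpose field, the open reading frame begins with a His tag and "mhfYFP", which the automated annotation matches to the Venus-derived monomer moxVenus; the His tag itself is not annotated in the feature table. Downstream sits a drop-out cassette consisting of a ccdA fragment and a full ccdB toxin gene, described in the record as carrying its own promoter and flanked by AGGA and TTCC overhang sites. During Golden Gate cloning, an insert with matching overhangs replaces this cassette. Because CcdB poisons DNA gyrase in sensitive strains, uncut parental plasmid is counter-selected and colonies are enriched for correct assemblies. The type IIS enzyme used is not stated. The associated publication indicates a role in scaling up experimental characterization of designed proteins.
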