Features (pLannotate 1.2.2; 20 found; start..end, strand, type, name):
    286..304     +  promoter       T7 promoter: promoter for bacteriophage T7 RNA polymerase
    305..329     +  protein_bind   lac operator: The lac repressor binds to the lac operator to inhibit transcription in E. coli. This inhibition can be relieved by adding lactose or isopropyl-β-D-thiogalactopyranoside (IPTG). lac repressor encoded by lacI
    344..366     +  RBS            RBS: efficient ribosome binding site from bacteriophage T7 gene 10 (Olins and Rangwala, 1989)
    401..1117    +  CDS            moxVenus: moxVenus is a basic (constitutively fluorescent) green/yellow fluorescent protein published in 2015, derived from Aequorea victoria. It is reported to be a rapidly-maturing monomer.
   1151..1222    +  CDS            ccdA (fragment): CCDA_ECO57 - Also known as H, letA. Experimental evidence at protein level: Swiss-Prot protein existence level 1. Antitoxin component of a type II toxin-antitoxin (TA) system which inhibits the post-segregational killing (PSK) of plasmid-free cells, also referred to as a plasmid addiction system. Binds to and blocks the activity of CcdB; will also remove bound CcdB protein from the CcdB-GyrA complex by forming a CcdA-CcdB complex, a process termed rejuvenation. Functions as a transcriptional corepressor for the ccdAB operon, repression also requires CcdB (By similarity). From Escherichia coli
   1256..1558    +  CDS            ccdB: CCDB_ECOLI - Also known as G, letB, letD. Experimental evidence at protein level: Swiss-Prot protein existence level 1. Toxic component of a type II toxin-antitoxin (TA) system, functioning in plasmid maintainence. Responsible for the post- segregational killing (PSK) of plasmid-free cells, also referred to as a plasmid addiction system. Half-life of over 2 hours. Cell killing by CcdB is accompanied by filamentation, defects in chromosome and plasmid segregation, defects in cell division, formation of anucleate cells, decreased DNA synthesis and plasmid loss. Interferes with the activity of DN
   1587..1636    +  CDS            SET1 (fragment): solubility-enhancement tag derived from T7 phage gene 10B
   1644..1691    +  terminator     T7 terminator: transcription terminator for bacteriophage T7 RNA polymerase
   1728..2183    +  rep_origin     f1 ori (sequence partly withheld): f1 bacteriophage origin of replication; arrow indicates direction of (+) strand synthesis
   2210..2267    +  promoter       AmpR promoter (fragment): bla
   2276..3091    -  CDS            KanR: aminoglycoside phosphotransferase; aph(3')-Ia; confers resistance to kanamycin in bacteria or G418 (Geneticin®) in eukaryotes
   3213..3801    +  rep_origin     ori: high-copy-number ColE1/pMB1/pBR322/pUC origin of replication
   3987..4129    -  misc_feature   bom: basis of mobility region from pBR322
   4231..4422    -  CDS            rop: Rop protein, which maintains plasmids at low copy number; rop
   4439..4819    +  CDS            YPB1_ECOLX: Protein predicted: Swiss-Prot protein existence level 4. From Escherichia coli.
   4891..5182    -  CDS            TcR (fragment): tetracycline efflux protein; tet; confers resistance to tetracycline
   5197..5218    -  protein_bind   CAP binding site: CAP binding activates transcription in the presence of cAMP. E. coli catabolite activator protein
   5231..6313    -  CDS            lacI: lac repressor; lacI; The lac repressor binds to the lac operator to inhibit transcription in E. coli. This inhibition can be relieved by adding lactose or isopropyl-β-D-thiogalactopyranoside (IPTG).
   6314..6391    -  promoter       lacI promoter: lacI
   6399..260     -  CDS            TcR (fragment) (across the origin): tetracycline efflux protein; tet; confers resistance to tetracycline
>Addgene plasmid #232224 | cwby0015 | addgene full sequence | sequence record 489560 | Addgene NGS Result
ACTCCTGCATTAGGAAGCAGCCCAGTAGTAGGTTGAGGCCGTTGAGCACCGCCGCCGCAAGGAATGGTGC
ATGCAAGGAGATGGCGCCCAACAGTCCCCCGGCCACGGGGCCTGCCACCATACCCACGCCGAAACAAGCG
CTCATGAGCCCGAAGTGGCGAGCCCGATCTTCCCCATCGGTGATGTCGGCGATATAGGCGCCAGCAACCG
CACCTGTGGCGCCGGTGATGCCGGCCACGATGCGTCCGGCGTAGAGGATCGAGATCGATCTCGATCCCGC
GAAATTAATACGACTCACTATAGGGGAATTGTGAGCGGATAACAATTCCCCTCTAGAAATAATTTTGTTT
AACTTTAAGAAGGAGATATACATATGAGCCATCATCATCACCATCATGGCATGGTTAGCAAAGGCGAAGA
ACTGTTTACCGGCGTGGTGCCGATTCTGGTGGAACTGGATGGCGATGTGAACGGCCATAAATTTAGCGTG
CGTGGCGAGGGCGAAGGCGATGCGACTAACGGTAAACTGACCCTGAAACTGATTAGCACCACCGGCAAAT
TACCGGTGCCGTGGCCGACCTTAGTGACCACCCTGGGTTATGGCCTGATGGTGTTTGCGCGCTATCCGGA
TCACATGAAACAGCATGATTTCTTTAAAAGCGCGATGCCGGAAGGCTATGTCCAGGAACGCACCATTAGC
TTTGAAGATGATGGCTATTATAAAACCCGCGCGGAAGTGAAATTCGAAGGCGATACCCTGGTGAACCGCA
TTGTGCTGAAAGGCATTGATTTTAAAGAAGACGGCAACATTCTGGGCCACAAACTGGAATATAACTTTAA
CCCGCATAACGTGTACATCACCGCGGATAAACAGAAGAACGGCATTAAAGCGAATTTTAAAATTCGCCAC
AACGTGGAAGATGGCGGCGTTCAGCTGGCGGATCATTATCAGCAGAACACCCCGATTGGTGATGGCCCGG
TGCTGATGCCGGATAACCATTATCTGAGCTATCAGAGCAAACTGAGCAAAGATCCGAACGAGAAACGCGA
TCATATGGTTCTGAAAGAACGCGTTACCGCGGCGGGCATTACCCATGATATGAACGAACTGTATAAAGGT
GGCAGCGGCAGCGGTGGCTCAGGAGGAGACCGAAAGCGTATTACAGTGACAGTTGACAGCGACAGCTATC
AGTTGCTCAAGGCATATATGATGTCAATATCTCCGGTCTGGTATGCACAACCAAGAATGAAGCCCATGCA
GTTTAAGGTTTACACCTATAAAAGAGAGAGCCGTTATCGTCTGTTTGTGGATGTACAGAGTGATATTATT
GACACGCCCGGGCGACGGATGGTGATCCCCCTGGCCAGTGCACGTCTGCTGTCAGATAAAGTCTCCCGTG
AACTTTACCCGGTGGTGCATATCGGGGATGAAAGCTGGCGCATGATGACCACCGATATGGCCAGTGTGCC
GGTTTCCGTTATCGGGGAAGAAGTGGCTGATCTCAGCCACCGCGAAAATGACATCAAAAACGCCATTAAC
CTGATGTTCTGGGGAATATGAACGGTCTCGTTCCTAATGAGATCCGGCTGCTAACAAAGCCCGAAAGGAA
GCTGAGTTGGCTGCTGCCACCGCTGAGCAATAACTAGCATAACCCCTTGGGGCCTCTAAACGGGTCTTGA
GGGGTTTTTTGCTGAAAGGAGGAACTATATCCGGATTGGCGAATGGG
[124 nt withheld, positions 1728-1851]
C
[91 nt withheld, positions 1853-1943]
A
[49 nt withheld, positions 1945-1993]
CCTTTGACGTTGGAGTCCACGTTCTTT
[37 nt withheld, positions 2021-2057]
ACCCTATCTCGGTCTATTCTTTTGATTTATAAGGGATTTTGCCGATTTCGGCCTATTGGTTAAAAAATGA
GCTGATTTAACAAAAATTTAACGCGAATTTTAACAAAATATTAACGTTTACAATTTCAGGTGGCACTTTT
CGGGGAAATGTGCGCGGAACCCCTATTTGTTTATTTTTCTAAATACATTCAAATATGTATCCGCTCATGA
ATTAATTCTTAGAAAAACTCATCGAGCATCAAATGAAACTGCAATTTATTCATATCAGGATTATCAATAC
CATATTTTTGAAAAAGCCGTTTCTGTAATGAAGGAGAAAACTCACCGAGGCAGTTCCATAGGATGGCAAG
ATCCTGGTATCGGTCTGCGATTCCGACTCGTCCAACATCAATACAACCTATTAATTTCCCCTCGTCAAAA
ATAAGGTTATCAAGTGAGAAATCACCATGAGTGACGACTGAATCCGGTGAGAATGGCAAAAGTTTATGCA
TTTCTTTCCAGACTTGTTCAACAGGCCAGCCATTACGCTCGTCATCAAAATCACTCGCATCAACCAAACC
GTTATTCATTCGTGATTGCGCCTGAGCGAGACGAAATACGCGATCGCTGTTAAAAGGACAATTACAAACA
GGAATCGAATGCAACCGGCGCAGGAACACTGCCAGCGCATCAACAATATTTTCACCTGAATCAGGATATT
CTTCTAATACCTGGAATGCTGTTTTCCCGGGGATCGCAGTGGTGAGTAACCATGCATCATCAGGAGTACG
GATAAAATGCTTGATGGTCGGAAGAGGCATAAATTCCGTCAGCCAGTTTAGTCTGACCATCTCATCTGTA
ACATCATTGGCAACGCTACCTTTGCCATGTTTCAGAAACAACTCTGGCGCATCGGGCTTCCCATACAATC
GATAGATTGTCGCACCTGATTGCCCGACATTATCGCGAGCCCATTTATACCCATATAAATCAGCATCCAT
GTTGGAATTTAATCGCGGCCTAGAGCAAGACGTTTCCCGTTGAATATGGCTCATAACACCCCTTGTATTA
CTGTTTATGTAAGCAGACAGTTTTATTGTTCATGACCAAAATCCCTTAACGTGAGTTTTCGTTCCACTGA
GCGTCAGACCCCGTAGAAAAGATCAAAGGATCTTCTTGAGATCCTTTTTTTCTGCGCGTAATCTGCTGCT
TGCAAACAAAAAAACCACCGCTACCAGCGGTGGTTTGTTTGCCGGATCAAGAGCTACCAACTCTTTTTCC
GAAGGTAACTGGCTTCAGCAGAGCGCAGATACCAAATACTGTCCTTCTAGTGTAGCCGTAGTTAGGCCAC
CACTTCAAGAACTCTGTAGCACCGCCTACATACCTCGCTCTGCTAATCCTGTTACCAGTGGCTGCTGCCA
GTGGCGATAAGTCGTGTCTTACCGGGTTGGACTCAAGACGATAGTTACCGGATAAGGCGCAGCGGTCGGG
CTGAACGGGGGGTTCGTGCACACAGCCCAGCTTGGAGCGAACGACCTACACCGAACTGAGATACCTACAG
CGTGAGCTATGAGAAAGCGCCACGCTTCCCGAAGGGAGAAAGGCGGACAGGTATCCGGTAAGCGGCAGGG
TCGGAACAGGAGAGCGCACGAGGGAGCTTCCAGGGGGAAACGCCTGGTATCTTTATAGTCCTGTCGGGTT
TCGCCACCTCTGACTTGAGCGTCGATTTTTGTGATGCTCGTCAGGGGGGCGGAGCCTATGGAAAAACGCC
AGCAACGCGGCCTTTTTACGGTTCCTGGCCTTTTGCTGGCCTTTTGCTCACATGTTCTTTCCTGCGTTAT
CCCCTGATTCTGTGGATAACCGTATTACCGCCTTTGAGTGAGCTGATACCGCTCGCCGCAGCCGAACGAC
CGAGCGCAGCGAGTCAGTGAGCGAGGAAGCGGAAGAGCGCCTGATGCGGTATTTTCTCCTTACGCATCTG
TGCGGTATTTCACACCGCATATATGGTGCACTCTCAGTACAATCTGCTCTGATGCCGCATAGTTAAGCCA
GTATACACTCCGCTATCGCTACGTGACTGGGTCATGGCTGCGCCCCGACACCCGCCAACACCCGCTGACG
CGCCCTGACGGGCTTGTCTGCTCCCGGCATCCGCTTACAGACAAGCTGTGACCGTCTCCGGGAGCTGCAT
GTGTCAGAGGTTTTCACCGTCATCACCGAAACGCGCGAGGCAGCTGCGGTAAAGCTCATCAGCGTGGTCG
TGAAGCGATTCACAGATGTCTGCCTGTTCATCCGCGTCCAGCTCGTTGAGTTTCTCCAGAAGCGTTAATG
TCTGGCTTCTGATAAAGCGGGCCATGTTAAGGGCGGTTTTTTCCTGTTTGGTCACTGATGCCTCCGTGTA
AGGGGGATTTCTGTTCATGGGGGTAATGATACCGATGAAACGAGAGAGGATGCTCACGATACGGGTTACT
GATGATGAACATGCCCGGTTACTGGAACGTTGTGAGGGTAAACAACTGGCGGTATGGATGCGGCGGGACC
AGAGAAAAATCACTCAGGGTCAATGCCAGCGCTTCGTTAATACAGATGTAGGTGTTCCACAGGGTAGCCA
GCAGCATCCTGCGATGCAGATCCGGAACATAATGGTGCAGGGCGCTGACTTCCGCGTTTCCAGACTTTAC
GAAACACGGAAACCGAAGACCATTCATGTTGTTGCTCAGGTCGCAGACGTTTTGCAGCAGCAGTCGCTTC
ACGTTCGCTCGCGTATCGGTGATTCATTCTGCTAACCAGTAAGGCAACCCCGCCAGCCTAGCCGGGTCCT
CAACGACAGGAGCACGATCATGCGCACCCGTGGGGCCGCCATGCCGGCGATAATGGCCTGCTTCTCGCCG
AAACGTTTGGTGGCGGGACCAGTGACGAAGGCTTGAGCGAGGGCGTGCAAGATTCCGAATACCGCAAGCG
ACAGGCCGATCATCGTCGCGCTCCAGCGAAAGCGGTCCTCGCCGAAAATGACCCAGAGCGCTGCCGGCAC
CTGTCCTACGAGTTGCATGATAAAGAAGACAGTCATAAGTGCGGCGACGATAGTCATGCCCCGCGCCCAC
CGGAAGGAGCTGACTGGGTTGAAGGCTCTCAAGGGCATCGGTCGAGATCCCGGTGCCTAATGAGTGAGCT
AACTTACATTAATTGCGTTGCGCTCACTGCCCGCTTTCCAGTCGGGAAACCTGTCGTGCCAGCTGCATTA
ATGAATCGGCCAACGCGCGGGGAGAGGCGGTTTGCGTATTGGGCGCCAGGGTGGTTTTTCTTTTCACCAG
TGAGACGGGCAACAGCTGATTGCCCTTCACCGCCTGGCCCTGAGAGAGTTGCAGCAAGCGGTCCACGCTG
GTTTGCCCCAGCAGGCGAAAATCCTGTTTGATGGTGGTTAACGGCGGGATATAACATGAGCTGTCTTCGG
TATCGTCGTATCCCACTACCGAGATGTCCGCACCAACGCGCAGCCCGGACTCGGTAATGGCGCGCATTGC
GCCCAGCGCCATCTGATCGTTGGCAACCAGCATCGCAGTGGGAACGATGCCCTCATTCAGCATTTGCATG
GTTTGTTGAAAACCGGACATGGCACTCCAGTCGCCTTCCCGTTCCGCTATCGGCTGAATTTGATTGCGAG
TGAGATATTTATGCCAGCCAGCCAGACGCAGACGCGCCGAGACAGAACTTAATGGGCCCGCTAACAGCGC
GATTTGCTGGTGACCCAATGCGACCAGATGCTCCACGCCCAGTCGCGTACCGTCTTCATGGGAGAAAATA
ATACTGTTGATGGGTGTCTGGTCAGAGACATCAAGAAATAACGCCGGAACATTAGTGCAGGCAGCTTCCA
CAGCAATGGCATCCTGGTCATCCAGCGGATAGTTAATGATCAGCCCACTGACGCGTTGCGCGAGAAGATT
GTGCACCGCCGCTTTACAGGCTTCGACGCCGCTTCGTTCTACCATCGACACCACCACGCTGGCACCCAGT
TGATCGGCGCGAGATTTAATCGCCGCGACAATTTGCGACGGCGCGTGCAGGGCCAGACTGGAGGTGGCAA
CGCCAATCAGCAACGACTGTTTGCCCGCCAGTTGTTGTGCCACGCGGTTGGGAATGTAATTCAGCTCCGC
CATCGCCGCTTCCACTTTTTCCCGCGTTTTCGCAGAAACGTGGCTGGCCTGGTTCACCACGCGGGAAACG
GTCTGATAAGAGACACCGGCATACTCTGCGACATCGTATAACGTTACTGGTTTCACATTCACCACCCTGA
ATTGACTCTCTTCCGGGCGCTATCATGCCATACCGCGAAAGGTTTTGCGCCATTCGATGGTGTCCGGGAT
CTCGACGCTCTCCCTTATGCG
